Addgene plasmid #25268: RNF2
Purpose: Bacterial expression for structure determination; may not be full ORF
Depositing lab: Cheryl Arrowsmith. Depositing organization: University of Toronto.
Backbone
  Vector backbone: pET28-MHL
  Backbone manufacturer: SGC
  Backbone size w/o insert (bp): 7325
  Vector type: Bacterial Expression
Growth in bacteria
  Bacterial resistance: Kanamycin, 50 μg/mL
  Growth temperature: 37°C
  Growth strain: DH5alpha
  Copy number: Low Copy
Gene/Insert
  Gene/Insert name: rnf2.220.330 (alt names: PDB: 3H8H; ring finger protein 2, C-terminal domain; RNF2)
  Species: H. sapiens (human)
  Insert size (bp): 360
  GenBank ID: BC012583
  Entrez Gene: RNF2 (a.k.a. BAP-1, BAP1, DING, HIPI3, LUSYAM, RING1B, RING2)
  Tag / fusion protein: His (N terminal on insert)
  Cloning method: Restriction Enzyme
  Sequencing primers: 5′ T7; 3′ T7-term
Terms and licenses: Academic/Nonprofit Terms; Industry Terms: Not Available to Industry
Depositor comments: PDB: 3H8H. http://www.thesgc.org/structures/3H8H/
How to cite: RNF2 was a gift from Cheryl Arrowsmith (Addgene plasmid # 25268 ; http://n2t.net/addgene:25268 ; RRID:Addgene_25268)
