[The description below was written by a language model from this plasmid's Addgene catalogue record.]
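Description:
RNF2 is a bacterial expression plasmid built on the pET28-MHL backbone, a pET28-derived vector from a structural genomics consortium, and was made to produce a defined fragment of human RNF2 for structure determination. It carries kanamycin resistance for selection and is recorded as low copy. The record does not list the origin of replication or provide a feature table, so the details of the backbone elements are not documented here. The listed sequencing primers, T7 forward and T7 terminator, indicate that the insert lies between those two priming sites. This fits the T7 promoter-driven expression cassette typical of pET vectors, which relies on a host supplying T7 RNA polymerase.

The insert, named rnf2.220.330, is about 360 bp. As the name suggests, it appears to cover roughly residues 220 to 330 of ring finger protein 2 (also known as RING1B or RING2), which the record describes as the C-terminal domain. It is therefore a domain construct rather than the full open reading frame, as the catalogue entry itself cautions, and it excludes the N-terminal part of the protein. The fragment derives from a human cDNA reference and was introduced by restriction enzyme cloning. It is fused to an N-terminal His tag, which allows purification by immobilised metal affinity chromatography. The record does not state whether a protease cleavage site separates the tag from the domain.

The depositor links the construct to a deposited crystal structure of this domain. Its typical use is therefore recombinant production of the RNF2 C-terminal domain in E. coli for crystallography, biophysical characterisation or binding studies.
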