>Addgene plasmid #25268 | RNF2 | depositor partial sequence | sequence record 11742 | Author sequence
ATGGATGGTGCTAGTGAAATTGAATTAGTATTCAGGCCTCATCCCACACTTATGGAAAAAGATGACAGTG
CACAGACGAGATACATAAAGACTTCTGGTAACGCCACTGTTGATCACTTATCCAAGTATCTGGCTGTGAG
GTTAGCTTTAGAAGAACTTCGAAGCAAAGGTGAATCAAACCAGATGAACCTTGATACAGCCAGTGAGAAG
CAGTATACCATTTATATAGCAACAGCCAGTGGCCAGTTCACTGTATTAAATGGCTCTTTTTCTTTGGAAT
TGGTCAGTGAGAAATACTGGAAAGTGAACAAACCCATGGAACTTTATTACGCA
