>Addgene plasmid #25268 | RNF2 | addgene partial sequence | sequence record 31348 | 25268 with T7
ATTCCCTCTGAATATTTTGTTTACTTTAAGAAGGAGATATACCATGCATCATCATCATCATCACAGCAGC
GGCAGAGAAAACTTGTATTTCCAGGGCATGGATGGTGCTAGTGAAATTGAATTAGTATTCAGGCCTCATC
CCACACTTATGGAAAAAGATGACAGTGCACAGACGAGATACATAAAGACTTCTGGTAACGCCACTGTTGA
TCACTTATCCAAGTATCTGGCTGTGAGGTTAGCTTTAGAAGAACTTCGAAGCAAAGGTGAATCAAACCAG
ATGAACCTTGATACAGCCAGTGAGAAGCAGTATACCATTTATATAGCAACAGCCAGTGGCCAGTTCACTG
TATTAAATGGCTCTTTTTCTTTGGAATTGGTCAGTGAGAAATACTGGAAAGTGAACAAACCCATGGAACT
TTATTACGCATGATGACGAAGCTTGCGGCCGCACTCGAGCACCACCACCACCACCACTGAGATCCGGCTG
CTAACAAAGCCCGAAAGGAAGCTGAGTTGGCTGCTGCCACCGCTGAGCAATAACTAGCATAACCCCTTGG
GGCCTCTAAACGGGTCTTGAGGGGTTTTTTGCTGAAAGGAGGAACTATATCCGGATTGGCGAATGGG
[124 nt withheld, positions 628-751]
C
[91 nt withheld, positions 753-843]
A
[39 nt withheld, positions 845-883]
